>Addgene plasmid #83710 | MSCV-6NBC-GFP-PGK-Puro-Barcode33 | depositor full sequence | sequence record 159852 | Full Sequence
TGAAAGACCCCACCTGTAGGTTTGGCAAGCTAGCTTAAGTAACGCCATTTTGCAAGGCATGGAAAATACA
TAACTGAGAATAGAGAAGTTCAGATCAAGGTTAGGAACAGAGAGACAGCAGAATATGGGCCAAACAGGAT
ATCTGTGGTAAGCAGTTCCTGCCCCGGCTCAGGGCCAAGAACAGATGGTCCCCAGATGCGGTCCCGCCCT
CAGCAGTTTCTAGAGAACCATCAGATGTTTCCAGGGTGCCCCAAGGACCTGAAATGACCCTGTGCCTTAT
TTGAACTAACCAATCAGTTCGCTTCTCGCTTCTGTTCGCGCGCTTCTGCTCCCCGAGCTCAATAAAAGAG
CCCACAACCCCTCACTCGGCGCGCCAGTCCTCCGATAGACTGCGTCGCCCGGGTACCCGTATTCCCAATA
AAGCCTCTTGCTGTTTGCATCCGAATCGTGGACTCGCTGATCCTTGGGAGGGTCTCCTCAGATTGATTGA
CTGCCCACCTCGGGGGTCTTTCATTTGGAGGTTCCACCGAGATTTGGAGACCCCTGCCCAGGGACCACCG
ACCCCCCCGCCGGGAGGTAAGCTGGCCAGCGGTCGTTTCGTGTCTGTCTCTGTCTTTGTGCGTGTTTGTG
CCGGCATCTAATGTTTGCGCCTGCGTCTGTACTAGTTAGCTAACTAGCTCTGTATCTGGCGGACCCGTGG
TGGAACTGACGAGTTCTGAACACCCGGCCGCAACCCTGGGAGACGTCCCAGGGACTTTGGGGGCCGTTTT
TGTGGCCCGACCTGAGGAAGGGAGTCGATGTGGAATCCGACCCCGTCAGGATATGTGGTTCTGGTAGGAG
ACGAGAACCTAAAACAGTTCCCGCCTCCGTCTGAATTTTTGCTTTCGGTTTGGAACCGAAGCCGCGCGTC
TTGTCTGCTGCAGCGCTGCAGCATCGTTCTGTGTTGTCTCTGTCTGACTGTGTTTCTGTATTTGTCTGAA
AATTAGGGCCAGACTGTTACCACTCCCTTAAGTTTGACCTTAGGTCACTGGAAAGATGTCGAGCGGATCG
CTCACAACCAGTCGGTAGATGTCAAGAAGAGACGTTGGGTTACCTTCTGCTCTGCAGAATGGCCAACCTT
TAACGTCGGATGGCCGCGAGACGGCACCTTTAACCGAGACCTCATCACCCAGGTTAAGATCAAGGTCTTT
TCACCTGGCCCGCATGGACACCCAGACCAGGTCCCCTACATCGTGACCTGGGAAGCCTTGGCTTTTGACC
CCCCTCCCTGGGTCAAGCCCTTTGTACACCCTAAGCCTCCGCCTCCTCTTCCTCCATCCGCCCCGTCTCT
CCCCCTTGAACCTCCTCGTTCGACCCCGCCTCGATCCTCCCTTTATCCAGCCCTCACTCCTTCTCTAGGC
GCCGGAATTAGATCCGGCAGACCACCATGGTGAGCAAGGGCGAGGAGCTGTTCACCGGGGTGGTGCCCAT
CCTGGTCGAGCTGGACGGCGACGTAAACGGCCACAAGTTCAGCGTGTCCGGCGAGGGCGAGGGCGATGCC
ACCTACGGCAAGCTGACCCTGAAGTTCATCTGCACCACCGGCAAGCTGCCCGTGCCCTGGCCCACCCTCG
TGACCACCCTGACCTACGGCGTGCAGTGCTTCAGCCGCTACCCCGACCACATGAAGCAGCACGACTTCTT
CAAGTCCGCCATGCCCGAAGGCTACGTCCAGGAGCGCACCATCTTCTTCAAGGACGACGGCAACTACAAG
ACCCGCGCCGAGGTGAAGTTCGAGGGCGACACCCTGGTGAACCGCATCGAGCTGAAGGGCATCGACTTCA
AGGAGGACGGCAACATCCTGGGGCACAAGCTGGAGTACAACTACAACAGCCACAACGTCTATATCATGGC
CGACAAGCAGAAGAACGGCATCAAGGTGAACTTCAAGATCCGCCACAACATCGAGGACGGCAGCGTGCAG
CTCGCCGACCACTACCAGCAGAACACCCCCATCGGCGACGGCCCCGTGCTGCTGCCCGACAACCACTACC
TGAGCACCCAGTCCGCCCTGAGCAAAGACCCCAACGAGAAGCGCGATCACATGGTCCTGCTGGAGTTCGT
GACCGCCGCCGGGATCACTCTCGGCATGGACGAGCTGTACAAGTAGCGGAGAATTCTACCGGGTAGGGGA
GGCGCTTTTCCCAAGGCAGTCTGGAGCATGCGCTTTAGCAGCCCCGCTGGGCACTTGGCGCTACACAAGT
GGCCTCTGGCCTCGCACACATTCCACATCCACCGGTAGGCGCCAACCGGCTCCGTTCTTTGGTGGCCCCT
TCGCGCCACCTTCTACTCCTCCCCTAGTCAGGAAGTTCCCCCCCGCCCCGCAGCTCGCGTCGTGCAGGAC
GTGACAAATGGAAGTAGCACGTCTCACTAGTCTCGTGCAGATGGACAGCACCGCTGAGCAATGGAAGCGG
GTAGGCCTTTGGGGCAGCGGCCAATAGCAGCTTTGCTCCTTCGCTTTCTGGGCTCAGAGGCTGGGAAGGG
GTGGGTCCGGGGGCGGGCTCAGGGGCGGGCTCAGGGGCGGGGCGGGCGCCCGAAGGTCCTCCGGAGGCCC
GGCATTCTGCACGCTTCAAAAGCGCACGTCTGCCGCGCTGTTCTCCTCTTCCTCATCTCCGGGCCTTTCG
ACCTGCAGCCCAAGCTTACCATGACCGAGTACAAGCCCACGGTGCGCCTCGCCACCCGCGACGACGTCCC
CAGGGCCGTACGCACCCTCGCCGCCGCGTTCGCCGACTACCCCGCCACGCGCCACACCGTCGATCCGGAC
CGCCACATCGAGCGGGTCACCGAGCTGCAAGAACTCTTCCTCACGCGCGTCGGGCTCGACATCGGCAAGG
TGTGGGTCGCGGACGACGGCGCCGCGGTGGCGGTCTGGACCACGCCGGAGAGCGTCGAAGCGGGGGCGGT
GTTCGCCGAGATCGGCCCGCGCATGGCCGAGTTGAGCGGTTCCCGGCTGGCCGCGCAGCAACAGATGGAA
GGCCTCCTGGCGCCGCACCGGCCCAAGGAGCCCGCGTGGTTCCTGGCCACCGTCGGCGTCTCGCCCGACC
ACCAGGGCAAGGGTCTGGGCAGCGCCGTCGTGCTCCCCGGAGTGGAGGCGGCCGAGCGCGCCGGGGTGCC
CGCCTTCCTGGAGACCTCCGCGCCCCGCAACCTCCCCTTCTACGAGCGGCTCGGCTTCACCGTCACCGCC
GACGTCGAGGTGCCCGAAGGACCGCGCACCTGGTGCATGACCCGCAAGCCCGGTGCCTGACGCCCGCCCC
ACGACCCGCAGCGCCCGACCGAAAGGAGCGCACGACCCCATGCATCGATAAAATAAAAGATTTTATTTAG
TCTCCAGAAAAAGGGGGGAATGAAAGACCCCACCTGTAGGTTTGGCAAGCTAGCTTAAGTAACGCCATTT
TGCAAGGCATGGAAAATACATAACTGAGAATAGAGAAGTTCAGATCAAGGTTAGGAACAGAGAGACAGCA
GAATATGGGCCAAACAGGATATCTGTGGTAAGCAGTTCCTGCCCCGGCTCAGGGCCAAGAACAGATGGTC
CCCAGATGCGGTCCCGCCCTCAGCAGTTTCTAGAGAACCATCAGATGTTTCCAGGGTGCCCCAAGGACCT
GAAATGACCCTGTGCCTTATTTGAACTAACCAATCAGTTCGCTTCTCGCTTCTGTTCGCGCGCTTCTGCT
CCCCGAGCTCAATAAAAGAGCCCACAACCCCTCACTCGGCGCGCCAGTCCTCCGATAGACTGCGTCGCCC
GGGTACCCGTGTATCCAATAAACCCTCTTGCAGTTGCATCCGACTTGTGGTCTCGCTGTTCCTTGGGAGG
GTCTCCTCTGAGTGATTGACTACCCGTCAGCGGGGGTCTTTCATGGGTAACAGTTTCTTGAAGTTGGAGA
ACAACATTCTGAGGGTAGGAGTCGAATATTAAGTAATCCTGACTCAATTAGCCACTGTTTTGAATCCACA
TACTCCAATACTCCTGAAATAGTTCATTATGGACAGCGCAGAAGAGCTGGGGAGAATTAATTCGTAATCA
TGGTCATAGCTGTTTCCTGTGTGAAATTGTTATCCGCTCACAATTCCACACAACATACGAGCCGGAAGCA
TAAAGTGTAAAGCCTGGGGTGCCTAATGAGTGAGCTAACTCACATTAATTGCGTTGCGCTCACTGCCCGC
TTTCCAGTCGGGAAACCTGTCGTGCCAGCTGCATTAATGAATCGGCCAACGCGCGGGGAGAGGCGGTTTG
CGTATTGGGCGCTCTTCCGCTTCCTCGCTCACTGACTCGCTGCGCTCGGTCGTTCGGCTGCGGCGAGCGG
TATCAGCTCACTCAAAGGCGGTAATACGGTTATCCACAGAATCAGGGGATAACGCAGGAAAGAACATGTG
AGCAAAAGGCCAGCAAAAGGCCAGGAACCGTAAAAAGGCCGCGTTGCTGGCGTTTTTCCATAGGCTCCGC
CCCCCTGACGAGCATCACAAAAATCGACGCTCAAGTCAGAGGTGGCGAAACCCGACAGGACTATAAAGAT
ACCAGGCGTTTCCCCCTGGAAGCTCCCTCGTGCGCTCTCCTGTTCCGACCCTGCCGCTTACCGGATACCT
GTCCGCCTTTCTCCCTTCGGGAAGCGTGGCGCTTTCTCATAGCTCACGCTGTAGGTATCTCAGTTCGGTG
TAGGTCGTTCGCTCCAAGCTGGGCTGTGTGCACGAACCCCCCGTTCAGCCCGACCGCTGCGCCTTATCCG
GTAACTATCGTCTTGAGTCCAACCCGGTAAGACACGACTTATCGCCACTGGCAGCAGCCACTGGTAACAG
GATTAGCAGAGCGAGGTATGTAGGCGGTGCTACAGAGTTCTTGAAGTGGTGGCCTAACTACGGCTACACT
AGAAGGACAGTATTTGGTATCTGCGCTCTGCTGAAGCCAGTTACCTTCGGAAAAAGAGTTGGTAGCTCTT
GATCCGGCAAACAAACCACCGCTGGTAGCGGTGGTTTTTTTGTTTGCAAGCAGCAGATTACGCGCAGAAA
AAAAGGATCTCAAGAAGATCCTTTGATCTTTTCTACGGGGTCTGACGCTCAGTGGAACGAAAACTCACGT
TAAGGGATTTTGGTCATGAGATTATCAAAAAGGATCTTCACCTAGATCCTTTTAAATTAAAAATGAAGTT
TTAAATCAATCTAAAGTATATATGAGTAAACTTGGTCTGACAGTTACCAATGCTTAATCAGTGAGGCACC
TATCTCAGCGATCTGTCTATTTCGTTCATCCATAGTTGCCTGACTCCCCGTCGTGTAGATAACTACGATA
CGGGAGGGCTTACCATCTGGCCCCAGTGCTGCAATGATACCGCGAGACCCACGCTCACCGGCTCCAGATT
TATCAGCAATAAACCAGCCAGCCGGAAGGGCCGAGCGCAGAAGTGGTCCTGCAACTTTATCCGCCTCCAT
CCAGTCTATTAATTGTTGCCGGGAAGCTAGAGTAAGTAGTTCGCCAGTTAATAGTTTGCGCAACGTTGTT
GCCATTGCTACAGGCATCGTGGTGTCACGCTCGTCGTTTGGTATGGCTTCATTCAGCTCCGGTTCCCAAC
GATCAAGGCGAGTTACATGATCCCCCATGTTGTGCAAAAAAGCGGTTAGCTCCTTCGGTCCTCCGATCGT
TGTCAGAAGTAAGTTGGCCGCAGTGTTATCACTCATGGTTATGGCAGCACTGCATAATTCTCTTACTGTC
ATGCCATCCGTAAGATGCTTTTCTGTGACTGGTGAGTACTCAACCAAGTCATTCTGAGAATAGTGTATGC
GGCGACCGAGTTGCTCTTGCCCGGCGTCAATACGGGATAATACCGCGCCACATAGCAGAACTTTAAAAGT
GCTCATCATTGGAAAACGTTCTTCGGGGCGAAAACTCTCAAGGATCTTACCGCTGTTGAGATCCAGTTCG
ATGTAACCCACTCGTGCACCCAACTGATCTTCAGCATCTTTTACTTTCACCAGCGTTTCTGGGTGAGCAA
AAACAGGAAGGCAAAATGCCGCAAAAAAGGGAATAAGGGCGACACGGAAATGTTGAATACTCATACTCTT
CCTTTTTCAATATTATTGAAGCATTTATCAGGGTTATTGTCTCATGAGCGGATACATATTTGAATGTATT
TAGAAAAATAAACAAATAGGGGTTCCGCGCACATTTCCCCGAAAAGTGCCACCTGACGTCTAAGAAACCA
TTATTATCATGACATTAACCTATAAAAATAGGCGTATCACGAGGCCCTTTCGTCTCGCGCGTTTCGGTGA
TGACGGTGAAAACCTCTGACACATGCAGCTCCCGGAGACGGTCACAGCTTGTCTGTAAGCGGATGCCGGG
AGCAGACAAGCCCGTCAGGGCGCGTCAGCGGGTGTTGGCGGGTGTCGGGGCTGGCTTAACTATGCGGCAT
CAGAGCAGATTGTACTGAGAGTGCACCATATGCGGTGTGAAATACCGCACAGATGCGTAAGGAGAAAATA
CCGCATCAGGCGCCATTCGCCATTCAGGCTGCGCAACTGTTGGGAAGGGCGATCGGTGCGGGCCTCTTCG
CTATTACGCCAGCTGGCGAAAGGGGGATGTGCTGCAAGGCGATTAAGTTGGGTAACGCCAGGGTTTTCCC
AGTCACGACGTTGTAAAACGACGGCGCAAGGAATGGTGCATGCAAGGAGATGGCGCCCAACAGTCCCCCG
GCCACGGGGCCTGCCACCATACCCACGCCGAAACAAGCGCTCATGAGCCCGAAGTGGCGAGCCCGATCTT
CCCCATCGGTGATGTCGGCGATATAGGCGCCAGCAACCGCACCTGTGGCGCCGGTGATGCCGGCCACGAT
GCGTCCGGCGTAGAGGCGATTAGTCCAATTTGTTAAAGACAGGATATCAGTGGTCCAGGCTCTAGTTTTG
ACTCAACAATATCACCAGCTGAAGCCTATAGAGTACGAGCCATAGATAAAATAAAAGATTTTATTTAGTC
TCCAGAAAAAGGGGGGAA
Features (pLannotate 1.2.2; 19 found; start..end, strand, type, name):
    579..920     +  misc_feature   MESV Ψ: packaging signal of murine embryonic stem cell virus
    987..1403    +  CDS            gag (truncated): truncated Moloney murine leukemia virus (MMLV) gag gene lacking the start codon
   1427..2143    +  CDS            EGFP: EGFP is a basic (constitutively fluorescent) green fluorescent protein published in 1996, derived from Aequorea victoria. It is reported to be a rapidly-maturing weak dimer with moderate acid sensitivity.
   2161..2660    +  promoter       PGK promoter: mouse phosphoglycerate kinase 1 promoter
   2681..3280    +  CDS            PuroR: puromycin N-acetyltransferase; pac from Streptomyces alboniger; confers resistance to puromycin
   3380..3894    +  LTR            3' LTR: 3' long terminal repeat from murine embryonic stem cell virus
   4087..4103    -  protein_bind   lac operator: The lac repressor binds to the lac operator to inhibit transcription in E. coli. This inhibition can be relieved by adding lactose or isopropyl-β-D-thiogalactopyranoside (IPTG). lac repressor encoded by lacI
   4111..4141    -  promoter       lac promoter: promoter for the E. coli lac operon
   4156..4177    -  protein_bind   CAP binding site: CAP binding activates transcription in the presence of cAMP. E. coli catabolite activator protein
   4190..4282    -  CDS            lacI (fragment): lac repressor; lacI; The lac repressor binds to the lac operator to inhibit transcription in E. coli. This inhibition can be relieved by adding lactose or isopropyl-β-D-thiogalactopyranoside (IPTG).
   4465..5053    -  rep_origin     ori: high-copy-number ColE1/pMB1/pBR322/pUC origin of replication
   5224..6084    -  CDS            AmpR: β-lactamase; bla; confers resistance to ampicillin, carbenicillin, and related antibiotics
   6085..6189    -  promoter       AmpR promoter: bla
   6284..6319    +  CDS            rop (fragment): Rop protein, which maintains plasmids at low copy number; rop
   6421..6520    +  misc_feature   bom (fragment): basis of mobility region from pBR322
   6526..6675    -  CDS            lacZα (fragment): LacZα fragment of β-galactosidase; lacZ fragment
   6675..6876    -  CDS            TcR (fragment): tetracycline efflux protein; tet; confers resistance to tetracycline
   6877..6975    +  CDS            env (fragment): murine leukemia virus gPr80 envelope polyprotein precursor; env; proteolytically cleaved into gp70SU and p15TM subunits
   7017..515     +  LTR            5' LTR (across the origin): 5' long terminal repeat from murine embryonic stem cell virus
