[The description below was written by a language model from this plasmid's Addgene catalogue record and pLannotate feature annotations shown in this document.]
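Description:
MSCV-6NBC-GFP-PGK-Puro-Barcode33 is a gammaretroviral transfer plasmid built on the murine stem cell virus (MSCV) backbone, about 7 kb in size, and is one member of a series of vectors that each carry an individual synthetic six-nucleotide barcode. It is propagated in E. coli through a high-copy ColE1/pUC-type origin with ampicillin selection from the β-lactamase gene. Several short fragments annotated in the bacterial portion (lacI, lacZα, rop, bom, TcR, env) appear to be non-functional remnants of earlier cloning vectors.

The proviral region is flanked by the 5′ and 3′ long terminal repeats of murine embryonic stem cell virus and contains the MESV Ψ packaging signal, extended by a truncated gag segment lacking its start codon, which promotes encapsidation of the genomic RNA when the plasmid is introduced into a packaging cell line that supplies the viral proteins in trans. EGFP sits downstream of this region with no separate promoter annotated, so it is presumably expressed from the 5′ LTR. It is followed by an internal mouse PGK promoter driving puromycin N-acetyltransferase. Transduced cells can therefore be identified by green fluorescence and enriched by puromycin selection. The barcode insert was cloned between BglII and EcoRI sites, but it is too short to be annotated in the feature table, so its exact position is not shown. The vector name and the short gap between gag and EGFP suggest it lies just upstream of the GFP coding sequence.

Once integrated, the barcode becomes a heritable DNA tag. The stated purpose is to generate uniquely barcoded cell line variants, and the associated publication describes a multiplexed in vivo small-molecule screening platform.
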