Addgene plasmid #83710: MSCV-6NBC-GFP-PGK-Puro-Barcode33
Purpose: individual 6N barcode to make barcoded cell line variants
Depositing lab: Monte Winslow. Depositing organization: Stanford University. Publication: An in vivo multiplexed small-molecule screening platform. Gruner BM, Schulze CJ, Yang D, Ogasawara D, Dix MM, Rogers ZN, Chuang CH, McFarland CD, Chiou SH, Brown JM, Cravatt BF, Bogyo M, Winslow MM. Nat Methods. 2016 Sep 12. doi: 10.1038/nmeth.3992. PubMed 27617390.
Backbone
  Vector backbone: MSCV
  Vector type: Retroviral
  Selectable markers: Puromycin
Growth in bacteria
  Bacterial resistance: Ampicillin, 100 μg/mL
  Growth temperature: 37°C
  Growth strain: DH5alpha
  Copy number: High Copy
Gene/Insert
  Gene/Insert name: Barcode33
  Species: Synthetic
  Cloning method: Restriction Enzyme; 5′ cloning site BglII (destroyed during cloning); 3′ cloning site EcoRI (not destroyed)
  Sequencing primers: 5′ CCCTTGAACCTCCTCGTTCGACC
Terms and licenses: Academic/Nonprofit Terms; Industry Terms: Not Available to Industry
How to cite: MSCV-6NBC-GFP-PGK-Puro-Barcode33 was a gift from Monte Winslow (Addgene plasmid # 83710 ; http://n2t.net/addgene:83710 ; RRID:Addgene_83710)
