>Addgene plasmid #83710 | MSCV-6NBC-GFP-PGK-Puro-Barcode33 | addgene partial sequence | sequence record 165238 | pLXSN5 5'-CCCTTGAACCTCCTCGTTCGACC-3'
CAGCCCTCACTCCTTCTCTAGGCGCCGGAATTAGATCCGGCAGACCACCATGGTGAGCAAGGGCGAGGAG
CTGTTCACCGGGGTGGTGCCCATCCTGGTCGAGCTGGACGGCGACGTAAACGGCCACAAGTTCAGCGTGT
CCGGCGAGGGCGAGGGCGATGCCACCTACGGCAAGCTGACCCTGAAGTTCATCTGCACCACCGGCAAGCT
GCCCGTGCCCTGGCCCACCCTCGTGACCACCCTGACCTACGGCGTGCAGTGCTTCAGCCGCTACCCCGAC
CACATGAAGCAGCACGACTTCTTCAAGTCCGCCATGCCCGAAGGCTACGTCCAGGAGCGCACCATCTTCT
TCAAGGACGACGGCAACTACAAGACCCGCGCCGAGGTGAAGTTCGAGGGCGACACCCTGGTGAACCGCAT
CGAGCTGAAGGGCATCGACTTCAAGGAGGACGGCAACATCCTGGGGCACAAGCTGGAGTACAACTACAAC
AGCCACAACGTCTATATCATGGCCGACAAGCAGAAGAACGGCATCAAGGTGAACTTCAAGATCCGCCACA
ACATCGAGGACGGCAGCGTGCAGCTCGCCGACCACTACCAGCAGAACACCCCCATCGGCGACGGCCCCGT
GCTGCTGCCCGACAACCACTACCTGAGCACCCAGTCCGCCCTGAGCAAAGACCCCAACGAGAAGCGCGAT
CACATGGTCCTGCTGGAGTTCGTGACCGCCGCCGGGATCACTCTCGGCATGGACGAGCTGTACAAGTAGC
GGAGAATTCTACCGGGTAGGGGAGGCGCTTTTCCCAAGGCAGTCTGGAGCATGCGCTTTAG
